Addgene plasmid #50930: p14-9VN
Purpose: Expresses human SRP14 and SRP9 proteins as a fusion protein in mammalian cells.
Depositing lab: Katharina Strub. Depositing organization: University of Geneva.
Backbone
  Vector backbone: pBiFC-VN173
  Backbone manufacturer: Chang-Deng Hu (Addgene Plasmid# 22010)
  Backbone size w/o insert (bp): 5216
  Total vector size (bp): 5879
  Vector type: Mammalian Expression
Growth in bacteria
  Bacterial resistance: Ampicillin, 100 μg/mL
  Growth temperature: 37°C
  Growth strain: XL1 Blue
  Copy number: Unknown
Gene/Insert
  Cloning method: Restriction Enzyme; 5′ cloning site EcoRI (not destroyed); 3′ cloning site KpnI (not destroyed)
  Sequencing primers: 5′ CMV-F; 3′ hGH-pA-R
Terms and licenses: Academic/Nonprofit Terms; Industry Terms: Not Available to Industry
How to cite: p14-9VN was a gift from Katharina Strub (Addgene plasmid # 50930 ; http://n2t.net/addgene:50930 ; RRID:Addgene_50930)
