[The description below was written by a language model from this plasmid's Addgene catalogue record and pLannotate feature annotations shown in this document.]
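Description:
p14-9VN is a mammalian expression plasmid built on the pBiFC-VN173 backbone, a vector designed for bimolecular fluorescence complementation (BiFC). It is propagated in E. coli under ampicillin selection (AmpR with its bla promoter) from a high-copy ColE1/pUC-type origin, and it also carries an f1 phage origin. Remnants of a cloning-vector lineage are present as well, including lacZα and lacI fragments, the lac promoter/operator with CAP site, and a T7 promoter. An SV40 enhancer/early promoter element is also annotated. No mammalian selection marker appears in the feature table.

The expression cassette is driven by the CMV immediate-early enhancer and promoter and terminated by the human growth hormone polyadenylation signal. Reading downstream from the promoter, the annotated coding features are a FLAG epitope segment (detected as a fragment of 3xFLAG), SRP14, SRP9 and then VN173, the N-terminal fragment of mVenus. The insert was cloned between EcoRI and KpnI sites. This arrangement fits the stated purpose of expressing human SRP14 and SRP9 as a single fusion protein, here further joined to the VN173 half-fluorophore. The automated annotation matched the SRP14 portion, called only as a fragment, to the dog protein, whereas the catalogue describes it as human. This probably reflects close sequence similarity rather than a different source.

SRP9 and SRP14 normally heterodimerise and, with the Alu portion of SRP RNA, form the elongation arrest domain of the signal recognition particle. Because VN173 fluoresces only when brought together with a complementary C-terminal Venus fragment on a partner protein, the construct is suited to BiFC assays of SRP9/14 interactions in living mammalian cells, although the record does not name the specific partners or experiments.
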