Features (pLannotate 1.2.2; 18 found; start..end, strand, type, name):
    263..885     -  polyA_signal   hGH poly(A) signal: human growth hormone polyadenylation signal
    896..1414    -  CDS            VN173: N-terminal fragment of mVenus for use in bimolecular fluorescence complementation (BiFC) (Kodama and Hu, 2010)
   1451..1708    -  CDS            SRP9: SRP09_HUMAN - Experimental evidence at protein level: Swiss-Prot protein existence level 1. Signal-recognition-particle assembly has a crucial role in targeting secretory proteins to the rough endoplasmic reticulum membrane. SRP9 together with SRP14 and the Alu portion of the SRP RNA, constitutes the elongation arrest domain of SRP. The complex of SRP9 and SRP14 is required for SRP RNA binding. From Homo sapiens (Human).
   1832..2128    -  CDS            SRP14 (fragment): SRP14_CANLF - Experimental evidence at protein level: Swiss-Prot protein existence level 1. Signal-recognition-particle assembly has a crucial role in targeting secretory proteins to the rough endoplasmic reticulum membrane. SRP9 together with SRP14 and the Alu portion of the SRP RNA, constitutes the elongation arrest domain of SRP. The complex of SRP9 and SRP14 is required for SRP RNA binding. From Canis lupus familiaris (Dog) (Canis familiaris).
   2151..2171    -  CDS            3xFLAG (fragment): three tandem FLAG® epitope tags
   2207..2406    -  promoter       CMV promoter: human cytomegalovirus (CMV) immediate early promoter
   2408..2787    -  enhancer       CMV enhancer: human cytomegalovirus immediate early enhancer
   2947..3101    +  CDS            lacZα (fragment): LacZα fragment of β-galactosidase; lacZ fragment
   3132..3560    -  rep_origin     f1 ori (sequence partly withheld): f1 bacteriophage origin of replication; arrow indicates direction of (+) strand synthesis
   3587..3691    +  promoter       AmpR promoter: bla
   3692..4552    +  CDS            AmpR: β-lactamase; bla; confers resistance to ampicillin, carbenicillin, and related antibiotics
   4723..5311    +  rep_origin     ori: high-copy-number ColE1/pMB1/pBR322/pUC origin of replication
   5494..5586    +  CDS            lacI (fragment): lac repressor; lacI; The lac repressor binds to the lac operator to inhibit transcription in E. coli. This inhibition can be relieved by adding lactose or isopropyl-β-D-thiogalactopyranoside (IPTG).
   5599..5620    +  protein_bind   CAP binding site: CAP binding activates transcription in the presence of cAMP. E. coli catabolite activator protein
   5635..5665    +  promoter       lac promoter: promoter for the E. coli lac operon
   5673..5689    +  protein_bind   lac operator: The lac repressor binds to the lac operator to inhibit transcription in E. coli. This inhibition can be relieved by adding lactose or isopropyl-β-D-thiogalactopyranoside (IPTG). lac repressor encoded by lacI
   5727..5745    +  promoter       T7 promoter: promoter for bacteriophage T7 RNA polymerase
   5784..234     -  promoter       SV40 promoter (across the origin): SV40 enhancer and early promoter
>Addgene plasmid #50930 | p14-9VN | addgene full sequence | sequence record 422738 | Addgene NGS Result
TAGTCAGCCATGGGGCGGAGAATGGGCGGAACTGGGCGGAGTTAGGGGCGGGATGGGCGGAGTTAGGGGC
GGGACTATGGTTGCTGACTAATTGAGATGCATGCTTTGCATACTTCTGCCTGCTGGGGAGCCTGGGGACT
TTCCACACCTGGTTGCTGACTAATTGAGATGCATGCTTTGCATACTTCTGCCTGCTGGGGAGCCTGGGGA
CTTTCCACACCCTAACTGACACACATTCCACAGCCAAGCTGGCCGCGTACCCAATTCAACAGGCATCTAC
TGAGTGGACCCAACGCATGAGAGGACAGTGCCAAGCAAGCAACTCAAATGTCCCACCGGTTGGGCATGGC
CAGGTAGCCTATGCTGTGTCTGGACGTCCTCCTGCTGGTATAGTTATTTTAAAATCAGAAGGACAGGGAA
GGGAGCAGTGGTTCACGCCTGTAATCCCAGCAATTTGGGAGGCCAAGGTGGGTAGATCACCTGAGATTAG
GAGTTGGAGACCAGCCTGGCCAATATGGTGAAACCCCGTCTCTACCAAAAAAACAAAAATTAGCTGAGCC
TGGTCATGCATGCCTGGAATCCCAACAACTCGGGAGGCTGAGGCAGGAGAATCGCTTGAACCCAGGAGGC
GGAGATTGCAGTGAGCCAAGATTGTGCCACTGCACTCCAGCTTGGTTCCCAATAGACCCCGCAGGCCCTA
CAGGTTGTCTTCCCAACTTGCCCCTTGCTCCATACCACCCCCCTCCACCCCATAATATTATAGAAGGACA
CCTAGTCAGACAAAATGATGCAACTTAATTTTATTAGGACAAGGCTGGTGGGCACTGGAGTGGCAACTTC
CAGGGCCAGGAGAGGCACTGGGGAGGGGTCACAGGGATGCCACCCGGGATCCCTACTCGATGTTGTGGCG
GATCTTGAAGTTGGCCTTGATGCCGTTCTTCTGCTTGTCGGCGGTGATATAGACGTTGTGGCTGTTGTAG
TTGTACTCCAGCTTGTGCCCCAGGATGTTGCCGTCCTCCTTGAAGTCGATGCCCTTCAGCTCGATGCGGT
TCACCAGGGTGTCGCCCTCGAACTTCACCTCGGCGCGGGTCTTGTAGTTGCCGTCGTCCTTGAAGAAGAT
GGTGCGCTCCTGGACGTAGCCTTCGGGCATGGCGGACTTGAAGAAGTCGTGCTGCTTCATGTGGTCGGGG
TAGCGGGCGAAGCACTGCAGGCCGTAGCCCAGGGTGGTCACGAGGGTGGGCCAGGGCACGGGCAGCTTGC
CGGTGGTGCAGATCAGCTTCAGGGTCAGCTTGCCGTAGGTGGCATCGCCCTCGCCCTCGCCGGACACGCT
GAACTTGTGGCCGTTTACGTCGCCGTCCAGCTCGACCAGGATGGGCACCACCCCGGTGAACAGCTCCTCG
CCCTTGCTCACCATGGTGGCGATGGATCTTCTAGAGTCGACTGGTACCCCCTCAGTTTCCATGGTAACAT
TGCGGGCTTCCTTGGCTACCATAAGTCGCATTAGTTGACTGTGGAATTTCTCAATCTTCTTTACATCTTG
AGCTTGGTCTGTTTTATACACCAAACAAACTAAATCATCTGTTGCTTTAACACACAAGTTCCCATCAGAA
TGCCTATATTTGAGAACCACACGTGCCTTCATAGGGTCAGCGAGGTAAAGCTTCTCGGCAGCGCGGCTGA
ACTCCTCCCAGGTCTGGTACTGCGGCATTCCCCCGGGGGACTGTGCTGCTGTTGCTGCTGTTGTTGCTGC
TGTTGTTGCTGCTGTTGCTGCTGCGGCAGGTGCTGCTGCTGCTGCTGTTGCTGCTGCTTTGGTCTTCTTA
GTTTTGTTCTTTTTGTCTCTCTTCTTCAACCCATCCATGTTAGCTCTAAGGAGGTTTGAATAAGCCATCT
GAAACTTATTCACTTCCTTGGAGCTCACCACAGTGCTGATCTTCTTCTTCCCATCGGTAGCTCTTAACAG
ACACTTGTTGTCTGCGGGCTCAAAGCCCTCCACAGTACCTTTCTTTGGAATGGGTTTGGTTCGACCGTCA
TACTTCTTCAAGGTGATATAGACGCTGCCCGACGTCCGACACTTCTGGAAAAGTCTGGTCAGCTCCGTCA
GGAACTGCTCGCTCTCCAACAACACCATAGAATTCGCGGCCGCAAGCTTGTCGTCATCGTCTTTGTAGTC
CATGGTAGATCAATTCTGACGGTTCACTAAACGAGCTCTGCTTATATAGACCTCCCACCGTACACGCCTA
CCGCCCATTTGCGTCAACGGGGCGGGGTTATTACGACATTTTGGAAAGTCCCGTTGATTTTGGTGCCAAA
ACAAACTCCCATTGACGTCAATGGGGTGGAGACTTGGAAATCCCCGTGAGTCAAACCGCTATCCACGCCC
ATTGGTGTACTGCCAAAACCGCATCACCATGGTAATAGCGATGACTAATACGTAGATGTACTGCCAAGTA
GGAAAGTCCCGTAAGGTCATGTACTGGGCATAATGCCAGGCGGGCCATTTACCGTCATTGACGTCAATAG
GGGGCGGACTTGGCATATGATACACTTGATGTACTGCCAAGTGGGCAGTTTACCGTAAATACTCCACCCA
TTGACGTCAATGGAAAGTCCCTATTGGCGTTACTATGGGAACATACGTCATTATTGACGTCAATGGGCGG
GGGTCGTTGGGCGGTCAGCCAGGCGGGCCATTTACCGTAAGTTATGTAACGCGGAACTCCATATATGGGC
TATGAACTAATGACCCCGTAATTGATTACTATTAATAACTAGTCAATAATCAATGTCAACATGGCGGTCA
TATTGGACATGAGCCAATATAAATGTACATATTATGATATAGATACAACGTATGCAATGGCCAATAGCCA
ATATTGATTTATGCTATATAACCAATGACTAATATGGCTAATTGCCAATATTGATTCAATGTATAGATCA
GCTTGGCACTGGCCGTCGTTTTACAACGTCGTGACTGGGAAAACCCTGGCGTTACCCAACTTAATCGCCT
TGCAGCACATCCCCCTTTCGCCAGCTGGCGTAATAGCGAAGAGGCCCGCACCGATCGCCCTTCCCAACAG
TTGCGCAGCCTGAATGGCGAATGGAAATTGTAAGCGTTAATATTTTGTTAAAATTCGCGTTAAATTTTTG
TTAAATCAGCTCATTTTTTAACCAATAGGCCGAAATCGGCAAAATCCCTTATAAATCAAAAGAATAGACC
GAGATAGGGT
[37 nt withheld, positions 3231-3267]
AAAGAACGTGGACTCCAACGTCAAAGG
[49 nt withheld, positions 3295-3343]
T
[91 nt withheld, positions 3345-3435]
G
[124 nt withheld, positions 3437-3560]
CAGGTGGCACTTTTCGGGGAAATGTGCGCGGAACCCCTATTTGTTTATTTTTCTAAATACATTCAAATAT
GTATCCGCTCATGAGACAATAACCCTGATAAATGCTTCAATAATATTGAAAAAGGAAGAGTATGAGTATT
CAACATTTCCGTGTCGCCCTTATTCCCTTTTTTGCGGCATTTTGCCTTCCTGTTTTTGCTCACCCAGAAA
CGCTGGTGAAAGTAAAAGATGCTGAAGATCAGTTGGGTGCACGAGTGGGTTACATCGAACTGGATCTCAA
CAGCGGTAAGATCCTTGAGAGTTTTCGCCCCGAAGAACGTTTTCCAATGATGAGCACTTTTAAAGTTCTG
CTATGTGGCGCGGTATTATCCCGTATTGACGCCGGGCAAGAGCAACTCGGTCGCCGCATACACTATTCTC
AGAATGACTTGGTTGAGTACTCACCAGTCACAGAAAAGCATCTTACGGATGGCATGACAGTAAGAGAATT
ATGCAGTGCTGCCATAACCATGAGTGATAACACTGCGGCCAACTTACTTCTGACAACGATCGGAGGACCG
AAGGAGCTAACCGCTTTTTTGCACAACATGGGGGATCATGTAACTCGCCTTGATCGTTGGGAACCGGAGC
TGAATGAAGCCATACCAAACGACGAGCGTGACACCACGATGCCTGTAGCAATGGCAACAACGTTGCGCAA
ACTATTAACTGGCGAACTACTTACTCTAGCTTCCCGGCAACAATTAATAGACTGGATGGAGGCGGATAAA
GTTGCAGGACCACTTCTGCGCTCGGCCCTTCCGGCTGGCTGGTTTATTGCTGATAAATCTGGAGCCGGTG
AGCGTGGGTCTCGCGGTATCATTGCAGCACTGGGGCCAGATGGTAAGCCCTCCCGTATCGTAGTTATCTA
CACGACGGGGAGTCAGGCAACTATGGATGAACGAAATAGACAGATCGCTGAGATAGGTGCCTCACTGATT
AAGCATTGGTAACTGTCAGACCAAGTTTACTCATATATACTTTAGATTGATTTAAAACTTCATTTTTAAT
TTAAAAGGATCTAGGTGAAGATCCTTTTTGATAATCTCATGACCAAAATCCCTTAACGTGAGTTTTCGTT
CCACTGAGCGTCAGACCCCGTAGAAAAGATCAAAGGATCTTCTTGAGATCCTTTTTTTCTGCGCGTAATC
TGCTGCTTGCAAACAAAAAAACCACCGCTACCAGCGGTGGTTTGTTTGCCGGATCAAGAGCTACCAACTC
TTTTTCCGAAGGTAACTGGCTTCAGCAGAGCGCAGATACCAAATACTGTTCTTCTAGTGTAGCCGTAGTT
AGGCCACCACTTCAAGAACTCTGTAGCACCGCCTACATACCTCGCTCTGCTAATCCTGTTACCAGTGGCT
GCTGCCAGTGGCGATAAGTCGTGTCTTACCGGGTTGGACTCAAGACGATAGTTACCGGATAAGGCGCAGC
GGTCGGGCTGAACGGGGGGTTCGTGCACACAGCCCAGCTTGGAGCGAACGACCTACACCGAACTGAGATA
CCTACAGCGTGAGCTATGAGAAAGCGCCACGCTTCCCGAAGGGAGAAAGGCGGACAGGTATCCGGTAAGC
GGCAGGGTCGGAACAGGAGAGCGCACGAGGGAGCTTCCAGGGGGAAACGCCTGGTATCTTTATAGTCCTG
TCGGGTTTCGCCACCTCTGACTTGAGCGTCGATTTTTGTGATGCTCGTCAGGGGGGCGGAGCCTATGGAA
AAACGCCAGCAACGCGGCCTTTTTACGGTTCCTGGCCTTTTGCTGGCCTTTTGCTCACATGTTCTTTCCT
GCGTTATCCCCTGATTCTGTGGATAACCGTATTACCGCCTTTGAGTGAGCTGATACCGCTCGCCGCAGCC
GAACGACCGAGCGCAGCGAGTCAGTGAGCGAGGAAGCGGAAGAGCGCCCAATACGCAAACCGCCTCTCCC
CGCGCGTTGGCCGATTCATTAATGCAGCTGGCACGACAGGTTTCCCGACTGGAAAGCGGGCAGTGAGCGC
AACGCAATTAATGTGAGTTAGCTCACTCATTAGGCACCCCAGGCTTTACACTTTATGCTTCCGGCTCGTA
TGTTGTGTGGAATTGTGAGCGGATAACAATTTCACACAGGAAACAGCTATGACATGATTACGAATTTAAT
ACGACTCACTATAGGGAATTAACTTTCTGGTTTTTCAGTTCCTCGAGGAGCTTTTTGCAAAAGCCTAGGC
CTCCAAAAAAGCCTCCTCACTACTTCTGGAATAGCTCAGAGGCCGAGGCGGCCTCGGCCTCTGCATAAAT
AAAAAAAAT
