>Addgene plasmid #50930 | p14-9VN | depositor partial sequence | sequence record 76596 | covers SRP14 and SRP9
CCGTCAGAATTGATCTACCATGGACTACAAAGACGATGACGACAAGCTTGCGGCCGCGAATTCTATGGTG
TTGTTGGAGAGCGAGCAGTTCCTGACGGAGCTGACCAGACTTTTCCAGAAGTGTCGGACGTCGGGCAGCG
TCTATATCACCTTGAAGAAGTATGACGGTCGAACCAAACCCATTCCAAAGAAAGGTACTGTGGAGGGCTT
TGAGCCCGCAGACAACAAGTGTCTGTTAAGAGCTACCGATGGGAAGAAGAAGATCAGCACTGTGGTGAGC
TCCAAGGAAGTGAATAAGTTTCAGATGGCTTATTCAAACCTCCTTAGAGCTAACATGGATGGGTTGAAGA
AGAGAGACAAAAAGAACAAAACTAAGAAGACCAAAGCAGCAGCAACAGCAGCAGCAGCAGCACCTGCCGC
AGCAGCAACAGCAGCAACAACAGCAGCAACAACAGCAGCAACAGCAGCACAGTCCCCCGGGGGAATGCCG
CAGTACCAGACCTGGGAGGAGTTCAGCCGCGCTGCCGAGAAGCTTTACCTCGCTGACCCTATGAAGGCAC
GTGTGGTTCTCAAATATAGGCATTCTGATGGGAACTTGTGTGTTAAAGCAACAGATGATTTAGTTTGTTT
GGTGTATAAAACAGACCAAGCTCAAGATGTAAAGAAGATTGAGAAATTCCACAGTCAACTAATGCGACTT
ATGGTAGCCAAGGAAGCCCGC
