>Addgene plasmid #50930 | p14-9VN | addgene partial sequence | sequence record 82361 | CMV-F 5'-CGCAAATGGGCGGTAGGCGTG-3'
AGCAGAGCTCGTTTAGTGAACCGTCAGAATTGATCTACCATGGACTACAAAGACGATGACGACAAGCTTG
CGGCCGCGAATTCTATGGTGTTGTTGGAGAGCGAGCAGTTCCTGACGGAGCTGACCAGACTTTTCCAGAA
GTGTCGGACGTCGGGCAGCGTCTATATCACCTTGAAGAAGTATGACGGTCGAACCAAACCCATTCCAAAG
AAAGGTACTGTGGAGGGCTTTGAGCCCGCAGACAACAAGTGTCTGTTAAGAGCTACCGATGGGAAGAAGA
AGATCAGCACTGTGGTGAGCTCCAAGGAAGTGAATAAGTTTCAGATGGCTTATTCAAACCTCCTTAGAGC
TAACATGGATGGGTTGAAGAAGAGAGACAAAAAGAACAAAACTAAGAAGACCAAAGCAGCAGCAACAGCA
GCAGCAGCAGCACCTGCCGCAGCAGCAACAGCAGCAACAACAGCAGCAACAACAGCAGCAACAGCAGCAC
AGTCCCCCGGGGGAATGCCGCAGTACCAGACCTGGGAGGAGTTCAGCCGCGCTGCCGAGAAGCTTTACCT
CGCTGACCCTATGAAGGCACGTGTGGTTCTCAAATATAGGCATTCTGATGGGAACTTGTGTGTTAAAGCA
ACAGATGATTTAGTTTGTTTGGTGTATAAAACAGACCAAGCTCAAGATGTAAAGAAGATTGAGAAATTCC
ACAGTCAACTAATGCGACTTATGGTAGCCAAGGAAGCCCGCAATGTTACCATGGAAACTGAGGGGGTACC
AGTCGACTCTAGAAGATCCATCGCCACCATGGTGAGCAAGGGCGAGGAGCTGTTCACCGGGGTGGTGCCC
ATCCTGGTCGAGCTGGACGGCGACGTAAACGGCCACAAGTTCAGCGTGTCCGGCGAGGGCGA
